>Addgene plasmid #164094 | FH1-MGT#1-mVenus | depositor full sequence | sequence record 318394 | Full Sequence
TAATGCATATTTATTTTTAGGACCAGAAAGTTAAAGTGAATTGGATTTGATCCATTTTCTGAAAGGCTGG
CAAGAATTCTTGACATTGCACAGGAATTTCCATGTCAGCATGTTCTCACATGTATGATCTAATTTAGAGA
TTATTTTGGGGGGCGGGGGTTGAGGAAATGGCATGACTCAGAGTTTAAAAGCCCCAAATCTTAGCTGTGC
CTGTGTAGCTTTACCACATAACCCATTGATAACTTAGTTGTGCAACCATCACCACCATCTGTTTTCAGAA
CTCTTTTCATTTTGCGAAACTGAAACCCGTTAAGCACTGATTTCCCACTCTCCCTCCTCCCAGCCCATAG
CAAACCACCATCCCACCAGCACTTTCATTTCGCAAATGGCAAAACTGAAGCCGATATTGTGGTTGTGACT
TATCCCAAAGTAATATACACATAAACCTCTATGGATGAGGAAAAAGACAGAGGGAAACTAAAAATTCAAA
AGAACAAATTTGACTCACAGATTTGCTGACTCATAGTTGTGACACTTCCTGGCTCAGGAAGTTGAATTTC
ATTAAGCCTTTGTGGTTTGGGGCTCTGCTGTGCTTTGACAGCTCTGATCTCCTCCCTTCCGGCTGGGCTG
TCTGGGGCGCTCTAAAATGAGTGTTGATTTAATGCACTGCCTTCGCACCCGTGCTGGTGCGTCCCGGGGA
CAGGGGTGGCTGTGCGGTGCCGCGGCGGCCGGCGGGGCTCCTTCCCCAGCAGGGGTGGGGACGCTGAGTC
ACGGATCTGTCACCGCTTTGCACCTCTCCGAGCCCTCGGGGGCCAAAGCAAAAGCGAAAGCGATGTACAC
TAGTTTACTCCCTATCAGTGATAGAGAACGTATATCCAGTTTACTCCCTATCAGTGATAGAGAACGTATG
GAGACCGACACCCTGCTGCTGTGGGTGCTGCTGCTGTGGGTGCCCGGCAGCACCGGCGTGAGCAAGGGCG
AGGAGCTGTTCACCGGGGTGGTGCCCATCCTGGTCGAGCTGGACGGCGACGTAAACGGCCACAAGTTCAG
CGTGTCCGGCGAGGGCGAGGGCGATGCCACCTACGGCAAGCTGACCCTGAAGCTCATCTGCACCACCGGC
AAGCTGCCCGTGCCCTGGCCCACCCTCGTGACCACCCTCGGCTACGGCCTGCAGTGCTTCGCCCGCTACC
CCGACCACATGAAGCAGCACGACTTCTTCAAGTCCGCCATGCCCGAAGGCTACGTCCAGGAGCGCACCAT
CTTCTTCAAGGACGACGGCAACTACAAGACCCGCGCCGAGGTGAAGTTCGAGGGCGACACCCTGGTGAAC
CGCATCGAGCTGAAGGGCATCGACTTCAAGGAGGACGGCAACATCCTGGGGCACAAGCTGGAGTACAACT
ACAACAGCCACAACGTCTATATCACCGCCGACAAGCAGAAGAACGGCATCAAGGCCAACTTCAAGATCCG
CCACAACATCGAGGACGGCGGCGTGCAGCTCGCCGACCACTACCAGCAGAACACCCCCATCGGCGACGGC
CCCGTGCTGCTGCCCGACAACCACTACCTGAGCTACCAGTCCAAGCTGAGCAAAGACCCCAACGAGAAGC
GCGATCACATGGTCCTGCTGGAGTTCGTGACCGCCGCCGGGATCACTCTCGGCATGGACGAGCTCTACAA
GTCCGGACTCAGATCTCGAGCTGCTGCTGCAGTCCTGGTGCTGTTGGTGATTGTGATCATCTCACTTATT
GTCCTGGTTGTCATTTGGTGAATCTAGATAACTGATCATAATCAGCCATACCACATTTGTAGAGGTTTTA
CTTGCTTTAAAAAACCTCCCACACGTACAAGTAAAGCGGCCGCGACTCTACAATTCGATATCAAGCTTAT
CGATAATCAACCTCTGGATTACAAAATTTGTGAAAGATTGACTGGTATTCTTAACTATGTTGCTCCTTTT
ACGCTATGTGGATACGCTGCTTTAATGCCTTTGTATCATGCTATTGCTTCCCGTATGGCTTTCATTTTCT
CCTCCTTGTATAAATCCTGGTTGCTGTCTCTTTATGAGGAGTTGTGGCCCGTTGTCAGGCAACGTGGCGT
GGTGTGCACTGTGTTTGCTGACGCAACCCCCACTGGTTGGGGCATTGCCACCACCTGTCAGCTCCTTTCC
GGGACTTTCGCTTTCCCCCTCCCTATTGCCACGGCGGAACTCATCGCCGCCTGCCTTGCCCGCTGCTGGA
CAGGGGCTCGGCTGTTGGGCACTGACAATTCCGTGGTGTTGTCGGGGAAATCATCGTCCTTTCCTTGGCT
GCTCGCCTGTGTTGCCACCTGGATTCTGCGCGGGACGTCCTTCTGCTACGTCCCTTCGGCCCTCAATCCA
GCGGACCTTCCTTCCCGCGGCCTGCTGCCGGCTCTGCGGCCTCTTCCGCGTCTTCGCCTTCGCCCTCAGA
CGAGTCGGATCTCCCTTTGGGCCGCCTCCCCGCATCGATACCGTCGACCTCGATCGAGGACCTAGAAAAA
CATGGAGCAATCACAAGTAGCAATACAGCAGCTACCAATGCTGATTGTGCCTGGCTAGAAGCACAAGAGG
AGGAGGAGGTGGGTTTTCCAGTCACACCTCAGGTACCTTTAAGACCAATGACTTACAAGGCAGCTGTAGA
TCTTAGCCACTTTTTAAAAGAAAAGGGGGGACTGGAAGGGCTAATTCACTCCCAACGAAGACAAGATATC
CTTGATCTGTGGATCTACCACACACAAGGCTACTTCCCTGATTGGCAGAACTACACACCAGGGCCAGGGA
TCAGATATCCACTGACCTTTGGATGGTGCTACAAGCTAGTACCAGTTGAGCAAGAGAAGGTAGAAGAAGC
CAATGAAGGAGAGAACACCCGCTTGTTACACCCTGTGAGCCTGCATGGGATGGATGACCCGGAGAGAGAA
GTATTAGAGTGGAGGTTTGACAGCCGCCTAGCATTTCATCACATGGCCCGAGAGCTGCATCCGGACTGTA
CTGGGTCTCTCTGGTTAGACCAGATCTGAGCCTGGGAGCTCTCTGGCTAACTAGGGAACCCACTGCTTAA
GCCTCAATAAAGCTTGCCTTGAGTGCTTCAAGTAGTGTGTGCCCGTCTGTTGTGTGACTCTGGTAACTAG
AGATCCCTCAGACCCTTTTAGTCAGTGTGGAAAATCTCTAGCAGGGCCCGTTTAAACCCGCTGATCAGCC
TCGACTGTGCCTTCTAGTTGCCAGCCATCTGTTGTTTGCCCCTCCCCCGTGCCTTCCTTGACCCTGGAAG
GTGCCACTCCCACTGTCCTTTCCTAATAAAATGAGGAAATTGCATCGCATTGTCTGAGTAGGTGTCATTC
TATTCTGGGGGGTGGGGTGGGGCAGGACAGCAAGGGGGAGGATTGGGAAGACAATAGCAGGCATGCTGGG
GATGCGGTGGGCTCTATGGCTTCTGAGGCGGAAAGAACCAGCTGGGGCTCTAGGGGGTATCCCC
[124 nt withheld, positions 3495-3618]
C
[91 nt withheld, positions 3620-3710]
A
[49 nt withheld, positions 3712-3760]
CCTTTGACGTTGGAGTCCACGTTCTTT
[37 nt withheld, positions 3788-3824]
ACCCTATCTCGGTCTATTCTTTTGATTTATAAGGGATTTTGCCGATTTCGGCCTATTGGTTAAAAAATGA
GCTGATTTAACAAAAATTTAACGCGAATTAATTCTGTGGAATGTGTGTCAGTTAGGGTGTGGAAAGTCCC
CAGGCTCCCCAGCAGGCAGAAGTATGCAAAGCATGCATCTCAATTAGTCAGCAACCAGGTGTGGAAAGTC
CCCAGGCTCCCCAGCAGGCAGAAGTATGCAAAGCATGCATCTCAATTAGTCAGCAACCATAGTCCCGCCC
CTAACTCCGCCCATCCCGCCCCTAACTCCGCCCAGTTCCGCCCATTCTCCGCCCCATGGCTGACTAATTT
TTTTTATTTATGCAGAGGCCGAGGCCGCCTCTGCCTCTGAGCTATTCCAGAAGTAGTGAGGAGGCTTTTT
TGGAGGCCTAGGCTTTTGCAAAAAGCTCCCGGGAGCTTGTATATCCATTTTCGGATCTGATCAGCACGTG
TTGACAATTAATCATCGGCATAGTATATCGGCATAGTATAATACGACAAGGTGAGGAACTAAACCATGGC
CAAGTTGACCAGTGCCGTTCCGGTGCTCACCGCGCGCGACGTCGCCGGAGCGGTCGAGTTCTGGACCGAC
CGGCTCGGGTTCTCCCGGGACTTCGTGGAGGACGACTTCGCCGGTGTGGTCCGGGACGACGTGACCCTGT
TCATCAGCGCGGTCCAGGACCAGGTGGTGCCGGACAACACCCTGGCCTGGGTGTGGGTGCGCGGCCTGGA
CGAGCTGTACGCCGAGTGGTCGGAGGTCGTGTCCACGAACTTCCGGGACGCCTCCGGGCCGGCCATGACC
GAGATCGGCGAGCAGCCGTGGGGGCGGGAGTTCGCCCTGCGCGACCCGGCCGGCAACTGCGTGCACTTCG
TGGCCGAGGAGCAGGACTGACACGTGCTACGAGATTTCGATTCCACCGCCGCCTTCTATGAAAGGTTGGG
CTTCGGAATCGTTTTCCGGGACGCCGGCTGGATGATCCTCCAGCGCGGGGATCTCATGCTGGAGTTCTTC
GCCCACCCCAACTTGTTTATTGCAGCTTATAATGGTTACAAATAAAGCAATAGCATCACAAATTTCACAA
ATAAAGCATTTTTTTCACTGCATTCTAGTTGTGGTTTGTCCAAACTCATCAATGTATCTTATCATGTCTG
TATACCGTCGACCTCTAGCTAGAGCTTGGCGTAATCATGGTCATAGCTGTTTCCTGTGTGAAATTGTTAT
CCGCTCACAATTCCACACAACATACGAGCCGGAAGCATAAAGTGTAAAGCCTGGGGTGCCTAATGAGTGA
GCTAACTCACATTAATTGCGTTGCGCTCACTGCCCGCTTTCCAGTCGGGAAACCTGTCGTGCCAGCTGCA
TTAATGAATCGGCCAACGCGCGGGGAGAGGCGGTTTGCGTATTGGGCGCTCTTCCGCTTCCTCGCTCACT
GACTCGCTGCGCTCGGTCGTTCGGCTGCGGCGAGCGGTATCAGCTCACTCAAAGGCGGTAATACGGTTAT
CCACAGAATCAGGGGATAACGCAGGAAAGAACATGTGAGCAAAAGGCCAGCAAAAGGCCAGGAACCGTAA
AAAGGCCGCGTTGCTGGCGTTTTTCCATAGGCTCCGCCCCCCTGACGAGCATCACAAAAATCGACGCTCA
AGTCAGAGGTGGCGAAACCCGACAGGACTATAAAGATACCAGGCGTTTCCCCCTGGAAGCTCCCTCGTGC
GCTCTCCTGTTCCGACCCTGCCGCTTACCGGATACCTGTCCGCCTTTCTCCCTTCGGGAAGCGTGGCGCT
TTCTCATAGCTCACGCTGTAGGTATCTCAGTTCGGTGTAGGTCGTTCGCTCCAAGCTGGGCTGTGTGCAC
GAACCCCCCGTTCAGCCCGACCGCTGCGCCTTATCCGGTAACTATCGTCTTGAGTCCAACCCGGTAAGAC
ACGACTTATCGCCACTGGCAGCAGCCACTGGTAACAGGATTAGCAGAGCGAGGTATGTAGGCGGTGCTAC
AGAGTTCTTGAAGTGGTGGCCTAACTACGGCTACACTAGAAGAACAGTATTTGGTATCTGCGCTCTGCTG
AAGCCAGTTACCTTCGGAAAAAGAGTTGGTAGCTCTTGATCCGGCAAACAAACCACCGCTGGTAGCGGTG
GTTTTTTTGTTTGCAAGCAGCAGATTACGCGCAGAAAAAAAGGATCTCAAGAAGATCCTTTGATCTTTTC
TACGGGGTCTGACGCTCAGTGGAACGAAAACTCACGTTAAGGGATTTTGGTCATGAGATTATCAAAAAGG
ATCTTCACCTAGATCCTTTTAAATTAAAAATGAAGTTTTAAATCAATCTAAAGTATATATGAGTAAACTT
GGTCTGACAGTTACCAATGCTTAATCAGTGAGGCACCTATCTCAGCGATCTGTCTATTTCGTTCATCCAT
AGTTGCCTGACTCCCCGTCGTGTAGATAACTACGATACGGGAGGGCTTACCATCTGGCCCCAGTGCTGCA
ATGATACCGCGAGACCCACGCTCACCGGCTCCAGATTTATCAGCAATAAACCAGCCAGCCGGAAGGGCCG
AGCGCAGAAGTGGTCCTGCAACTTTATCCGCCTCCATCCAGTCTATTAATTGTTGCCGGGAAGCTAGAGT
AAGTAGTTCGCCAGTTAATAGTTTGCGCAACGTTGTTGCCATTGCTACAGGCATCGTGGTGTCACGCTCG
TCGTTTGGTATGGCTTCATTCAGCTCCGGTTCCCAACGATCAAGGCGAGTTACATGATCCCCCATGTTGT
GCAAAAAAGCGGTTAGCTCCTTCGGTCCTCCGATCGTTGTCAGAAGTAAGTTGGCCGCAGTGTTATCACT
CATGGTTATGGCAGCACTGCATAATTCTCTTACTGTCATGCCATCCGTAAGATGCTTTTCTGTGACTGGT
GAGTACTCAACCAAGTCATTCTGAGAATAGTGTATGCGGCGACCGAGTTGCTCTTGCCCGGCGTCAATAC
GGGATAATACCGCGCCACATAGCAGAACTTTAAAAGTGCTCATCATTGGAAAACGTTCTTCGGGGCGAAA
ACTCTCAAGGATCTTACCGCTGTTGAGATCCAGTTCGATGTAACCCACTCGTGCACCCAACTGATCTTCA
GCATCTTTTACTTTCACCAGCGTTTCTGGGTGAGCAAAAACAGGAAGGCAAAATGCCGCAAAAAAGGGAA
TAAGGGCGACACGGAAATGTTGAATACTCATACTCTTCCTTTTTCAATATTATTGAAGCATTTATCAGGG
TTATTGTCTCATGAGCGGATACATATTTGAATGTATTTAGAAAAATAAACAAATAGGGGTTCCGCGCACA
TTTCCCCGAAAAGTGCCACCTGACGTCGACGGATCGGGAGATCTCCCGATCCCCTATGGTGCACTCTCAG
TACAATCTGCTCTGATGCCGCATAGTTAAGCCAGTATCTGCTCCCTGCTTGTGTGTTGGAGGTCGCTGAG
TAGTGCGCGAGCAAAATTTAAGCTACAACAAGGCAAGGCTTGACCGACAATTGCATGAAGAATCTGCTTA
GGGTTAGGCGTTTTGCGCTGCTTCGCGATGTACGGGCCAGATATACGCGTTGACATTGATTATTGACTAG
TTATTAATAGTAATCAATTACGGGGTCATTAGTTCATAGCCCATATATGGAGTTCCGCGTTACATAACTT
ACGGTAAATGGCCCGCCTGGCTGACCGCCCAACGACCCCCGCCCATTGACGTCAATAATGACGTATGTTC
CCATAGTAACGCCAATAGGGACTTTCCATTGACGTCAATGGGTGGAGTATTTACGGTAAACTGCCCACTT
GGCAGTACATCAAGTGTATCATATGCCAAGTACGCCCCCTATTGACGTCAATGACGGTAAATGGCCCGCC
TGGCATTATGCCCAGTACATGACCTTATGGGACTTTCCTACTTGGCAGTACATCTACGTATTAGTCATCG
CTATTACCATGGTGATGCGGTTTTGGCAGTACATCAATGGGCGTGGATAGCGGTTTGACTCACGGGGATT
TCCAAGTCTCCACCCCATTGACGTCAATGGGAGTTTGTTTTGGCACCAAAATCAACGGGACTTTCCAAAA
TGTCGTAACAACTCCGCCCCATTGACGCAAATGGGCGGTAGGCGTGTACGGTGGGAGGTCTATATAAGCA
GCGCGTTTTGCCTGTACTGGGTCTCTCTGGTTAGACCAGATCTGAGCCTGGGAGCTCTCTGGCTAACTAG
GGAACCCACTGCTTAAGCCTCAATAAAGCTTGCCTTGAGTGCTTCAAGTAGTGTGTGCCCGTCTGTTGTG
TGACTCTGGTAACTAGAGATCCCTCAGACCCTTTTAGTCAGTGTGGAAAATCTCTAGCAGTGGCGCCCGA
ACAGGGACTTGAAAGCGAAAGGGAAACCAGAGGAGCTCTCTCGACGCAGGACTCGGCTTGCTGAAGCGCG
CACGGCAAGAGGCGAGGGGCGGCGACTGGTGAGTACGCCAAAAATTTTGACTAGCGGAGGCTAGAAGGAG
AGAGATGGGTGCGAGAGCGTCAGTATTAAGCGGGGGAGAATTAGATCGCGATGGGAAAAAATTCGGTTAA
GGCCAGGGGGAAAGAAAAAATATAAATTAAAACATATAGTATGGGCAAGCAGGGAGCTAGAACGATTCGC
AGTTAATCCTGGCCTGTTAGAAACATCAGAAGGCTGTAGACAAATACTGGGACAGCTACAACCATCCCTT
CAGACAGGATCAGAAGAACTTAGATCATTATATAATACAGTAGCAACCCTCTATTGTGTGCATCAAAGGA
TAGAGATAAAAGACACCAAGGAAGCTTTAGACAAGATAGAGGAAGAGCAAAACAAAAGTAAGACCACCGC
ACAGCAAGCGGCCGCTGATCTTCAGACCTGGAGGAGGAGATATGAGGGACAATTGGAGAAGTGAATTATA
TAAATATAAAGTAGTAAAAATTGAACCATTAGGAGTAGCACCCACCAAGGCAAAGAGAAGAGTGGTGCAG
AGAGAAAAAAGAGCAGTGGGAATAGGAGCTTTGTTCCTTGGGTTCTTGGGAGCAGCAGGAAGCACTATGG
GCGCAGCGTCAATGACGCTGACGGTACAGGCCAGACAATTATTGTCTGGTATAGTGCAGCAGCAGAACAA
TTTGCTGAGGGCTATTGAGGCGCAACAGCATCTGTTGCAACTCACAGTCTGGGGCATCAAGCAGCTCCAG
GCAAGAATCCTGGCTGTGGAAAGATACCTAAAGGATCAACAGCTCCTGGGGATTTGGGGTTGCTCTGGAA
AACTCATTTGCACCACTGCTGTGCCTTGGAATGCTAGTTGGAGTAATAAATCTCTGGAACAGATTTGGAA
TCACACGACCTGGATGGAGTGGGACAGAGAAATTAACAATTACACAAGCTTAATACACTCCTTAATTGAA
GAATCGCAAAACCAGCAAGAAAAGAATGAACAAGAATTATTGGAATTAGATAAATGGGCAAGTTTGTGGA
ATTGGTTTAACATAACAAATTGGCTGTGGTATATAAAATTATTCATAATGATAGTAGGAGGCTTGGTAGG
TTTAAGAATAGTTTTTGCTGTACTTTCTATAGTGAATAGAGTTAGGCAGGGATATTCACCATTATCGTTT
CAGACCCACCTCCCAACCCCGAGGGGACCCGACAGGCCCGAAGGAATAGAAGAAGAAGGTGGAGAGAGAG
ACAGAGACAGATCCATTCGATTAGTGAACGGATCGGCACTGCGTGCGCCAATTCTGCAGACAAATGGCAG
TATTCATCCACAATTTTAAAAGAAAAGGGGGGATTGGGGGGTACAGTGCAGGGGAAAGAATAGTAGACAT
AATAGCAACAGACATACAAACTAAAGAATTACAAAAACAAATTACAAAAATTCAAAATTTTCGGGTTTAT
TACAGGGACAGCAGAGATCCAGTTTGGTTAAT
Features (pLannotate 1.2.2; 33 found; start..end, strand, type, name):
    842..910     +  promoter       tight TRE promoter (fragment): Tet-responsive promoter PTight, consisting of seven tet operator sequences followed by the minimal CMV promoter
    908..967     +  CDS            KV3A9_MOUSE (fragment): Experimental evidence at protein level: Swiss-Prot protein existence level 1. From Mus musculus (Mouse).
    968..1681    +  CDS            mVenus: mVenus is a basic (constitutively fluorescent) yellow fluorescent protein published in 2006, derived from Aequorea victoria. It is reported to be a rapidly-maturing monomer with moderate acid sensitivity.
   1682..1702    +  misc_feature   MCS (fragment): multiple cloning site
   1872..1895    +  misc_feature   MCS (fragment): pBluescript multiple cloning site
   1895..2483    +  misc_feature   WPRE: woodchuck hepatitis virus posttranscriptional regulatory element
   2484..2503    +  misc_feature   MCS (fragment): pBluescript multiple cloning site
   2509..3006    +  CDS            nef (fragment): NEF_HV1LA - Experimental evidence at protein level: Swiss-Prot protein existence level 1. Extracellular Nef protein targets CD4(+) T-lymphocytes for apoptosis by interacting with CXCR4 surface receptors. From Human immunodeficiency virus type 1 group M subtype B (isolate Lai) (HIV-1).
   3013..3193    +  LTR            5' LTR (truncated): truncated 5' long terminal repeat (LTR) from HIV-1
   3225..3449    +  polyA_signal   bGH poly(A) signal: bovine growth hormone polyadenylation signal
   3453..3474    +  promoter       SV40 promoter (fragment): SV40 enhancer and early promoter
   3495..3923    +  rep_origin     f1 ori (sequence partly withheld): f1 bacteriophage origin of replication; arrow indicates direction of (+) strand synthesis
   3937..4266    +  promoter       SV40 promoter: SV40 enhancer and early promoter
   4314..4361    +  promoter       EM7 promoter: synthetic bacterial promoter&nbsp
   4380..4754    +  CDS            BleoR: antibiotic-binding protein; Sh ble from Streptoalloteichus hindustanus; confers resistance to bleomycin, phleomycin, and Zeocin™
   4764..4889    +  CDS            ble (fragment): BLE_KLEPN - Experimental evidence at protein level: Swiss-Prot protein existence level 1. Binding protein with a strong affinity to the bleomycin family of antibiotics. Binds to CL990; an antimitotic-antibiotic compound. From Klebsiella pneumoniae.
   4884..5005    +  polyA_signal   SV40 poly(A) signal: SV40 polyadenylation signal
   5078..5094    -  protein_bind   lac operator: The lac repressor binds to the lac operator to inhibit transcription in E. coli. This inhibition can be relieved by adding lactose or isopropyl-β-D-thiogalactopyranoside (IPTG). lac repressor encoded by lacI
   5102..5132    -  promoter       lac promoter: promoter for the E. coli lac operon
   5147..5168    -  protein_bind   CAP binding site: CAP binding activates transcription in the presence of cAMP. E. coli catabolite activator protein
   5181..5273    -  CDS            lacI (fragment): lac repressor; lacI; The lac repressor binds to the lac operator to inhibit transcription in E. coli. This inhibition can be relieved by adding lactose or isopropyl-β-D-thiogalactopyranoside (IPTG).
   5456..6044    -  rep_origin     ori: high-copy-number ColE1/pMB1/pBR322/pUC origin of replication
   6215..7075    -  CDS            AmpR: β-lactamase; bla; confers resistance to ampicillin, carbenicillin, and related antibiotics
   7076..7180    -  promoter       AmpR promoter: bla
   7239..7291    -  misc_feature   bom (fragment): basis of mobility region from pBR322
   7446..7825    +  enhancer       CMV enhancer: human cytomegalovirus immediate early enhancer
   7826..8025    +  promoter       CMV promoter: human cytomegalovirus (CMV) immediate early promoter
   8043..8223    +  LTR            5' LTR (truncated): truncated 5' long terminal repeat (LTR) from HIV-1
   8270..8395    +  misc_feature   HIV-1 Ψ: packaging signal of human immunodeficiency virus type 1
   8379..8742    +  CDS            HIV-1 gag (fragment): gag protein from human immunodeficiency virus 1; gag
   8888..9121    +  misc_feature   RRE: The Rev response element (RRE) of HIV-1 allows for Rev-dependent mRNA export from the nucleus to the cytoplasm.
   9498..9598    +  CDS            Rev (fragment): human immunodeficiency virus 1 (HIV-1) Rev protein; rev; enhances nuclear export of unspliced and incompletely spliced viral mRNAs
   9648..9765    +  misc_feature   cPPT/CTS: central polypurine tract and central termination sequence of HIV-1
