>Addgene plasmid #164094 | FH1-MGT#1-mVenus | addgene full sequence | sequence record 327040 | Addgene NGS Result
GACATTGATTATTGACTAGTTATTAATAGTAATCAATTACGGGGTCATTAGTTCATAGCCCATATATGGA
GTTCCGCGTTACATAACTTACGGTAAATGGCCCGCCTGGCTGACCGCCCAACGACCCCCGCCCATTGACG
TCAATAATGACGTATGTTCCCATAGTAACGCCAATAGGGACTTTCCATTGACGTCAATGGGTGGAGTATT
TACGGTAAACTGCCCACTTGGCAGTACATCAAGTGTATCATATGCCAAGTACGCCCCCTATTGACGTCAA
TGACGGTAAATGGCCCGCCTGGCATTATGCCCAGTACATGACCTTATGGGACTTTCCTACTTGGCAGTAC
ATCTACGTATTAGTCATCGCTATTACCATGGTGATGCGGTTTTGGCAGTACATCAATGGGCGTGGATAGC
GGTTTGACTCACGGGGATTTCCAAGTCTCCACCCCATTGACGTCAATGGGAGTTTGTTTTGGCACCAAAA
TCAACGGGACTTTCCAAAATGTCGTAACAACTCCGCCCCATTGACGCAAATGGGCGGTAGGCGTGTACGG
TGGGAGGTCTATATAAGCAGCGCGTTTTGCCTGTACTGGGTCTCTCTGGTTAGACCAGATCTGAGCCTGG
GAGCTCTCTGGCTAACTAGGGAACCCACTGCTTAAGCCTCAATAAAGCTTGCCTTGAGTGCTTCAAGTAG
TGTGTGCCCGTCTGTTGTGTGACTCTGGTAACTAGAGATCCCTCAGACCCTTTTAGTCAGTGTGGAAAAT
CTCTAGCAGTGGCGCCCGAACAGGGACTTGAAAGCGAAAGGGAAACCAGAGGAGCTCTCTCGACGCAGGA
CTCGGCTTGCTGAAGCGCGCACGGCAAGAGGCGAGGGGCGGCGACTGGTGAGTACGCCAAAAATTTTGAC
TAGCGGAGGCTAGAAGGAGAGAGATGGGTGCGAGAGCGTCAGTATTAAGCGGGGGAGAATTAGATCGCGA
TGGGAAAAAATTCGGTTAAGGCCAGGGGGAAAGAAAAAATATAAATTAAAACATATAGTATGGGCAAGCA
GGGAGCTAGAACGATTCGCAGTTAATCCTGGCCTGTTAGAAACATCAGAAGGCTGTAGACAAATACTGGG
ACAGCTACAACCATCCCTTCAGACAGGATCAGAAGAACTTAGATCATTATATAATACAGTAGCAACCCTC
TATTGTGTGCATCAAAGGATAGAGATAAAAGACACCAAGGAAGCTTTAGACAAGATAGAGGAAGAGCAAA
ACAAAAGTAAGACCACCGCACAGCAAGCGGCCGCTGATCTTCAGACCTGGAGGAGGAGATATGAGGGACA
ATTGGAGAAGTGAATTATATAAATATAAAGTAGTAAAAATTGAACCATTAGGAGTAGCACCCACCAAGGC
AAAGAGAAGAGTGGTGCAGAGAGAAAAAAGAGCAGTGGGAATAGGAGCTTTGTTCCTTGGGTTCTTGGGA
GCAGCAGGAAGCACTATGGGCGCAGCGTCAATGACGCTGACGGTACAGGCCAGACAATTATTGTCTGGTA
TAGTGCAGCAGCAGAACAATTTGCTGAGGGCTATTGAGGCGCAACAGCATCTGTTGCAACTCACAGTCTG
GGGCATCAAGCAGCTCCAGGCAAGAATCCTGGCTGTGGAAAGATACCTAAAGGATCAACAGCTCCTGGGG
ATTTGGGGTTGCTCTGGAAAACTCATTTGCACCACTGCTGTGCCTTGGAATGCTAGTTGGAGTAATAAAT
CTCTGGAACAGATTTGGAATCACACGACCTGGATGGAGTGGGACAGAGAAATTAACAATTACACAAGCTT
AATACACTCCTTAATTGAAGAATCGCAAAACCAGCAAGAAAAGAATGAACAAGAATTATTGGAATTAGAT
AAATGGGCAAGTTTGTGGAATTGGTTTAACATAACAAATTGGCTGTGGTATATAAAATTATTCATAATGA
TAGTAGGAGGCTTGGTAGGTTTAAGAATAGTTTTTGCTGTACTTTCTATAGTGAATAGAGTTAGGCAGGG
ATATTCACCATTATCGTTTCAGACCCACCTCCCAACCCCGAGGGGACCCGACAGGCCCGAAGGAATAGAA
GAAGAAGGTGGAGAGAGAGACAGAGACAGATCCATTCGATTAGTGAACGGATCGGCACTGCGTGCGCCAA
TTCTGCAGACAAATGGCAGTATTCATCCACAATTTTAAAAGAAAAGGGGGGATTGGGGGGTACAGTGCAG
GGGAAAGAATAGTAGACATAATAGCAACAGACATACAAACTAAAGAATTACAAAAACAAATTACAAAAAT
TCAAAATTTTCGGGTTTATTACAGGGACAGCAGAGATCCAGTTTGGTTAATTAATGCATATTTATTTTTA
GGACCAGAAAGTTAAAGTGAATTGGATTTGATCCATTTTCTGAAAGGCTGGCAAGAATTCTTGACATTGC
ACAGGAATTTCCATGTCAGCATGTTCTCACATGTATGATCTAATTTAGAGATTATTTTGGGGGGCGGGGG
TTGAGGAAATGGCATGACTCAGAGTTTAAAAGCCCCAAATCTTAGCTGTGCCTGTGTAGCTTTACCACAT
AACCCATTGATAACTTAGTTGTGCAACCATCACCACCATCTGTTTTCAGAACTCTTTTCATTTTGCGAAA
CTGAAACCCGTTAAGCACTGATTTCCCACTCTCCCTCCTCCCAGCCCATAGCAAACCACCATCCCACCAG
CACTTTCATTTCGCAAATGGCAAAACTGAAGCCGATATTGTGGTTGTGACTTATCCCAAAGTAATATACA
CATAAACCTCTATGGATGAGGAAAAAGACAGAGGGAAACTAAAAATTCAAAAGAACAAATTTGACTCACA
GATTTGCTGACTCATAGTTGTGACACTTCCTGGCTCAGGAAGTTGAATTTCATTAAGCCTTTGTGGTTTG
GGGCTCTGCTGTGCTTTGACAGCTCTGATCTCCTCCCTTCCGGCTGGGCTGTCTGGGGCGCTCTAAAATG
AGTGTTGATTTAATGCACTGCCTTCGCACCCGTGCTGGTGCGTCCCGGGGACAGGGGTGGCTGTGCGGTG
CCGCGGCGGCCGGCGGGGCTCCTTCCCCAGCAGGGGTGGGGACGCTGAGTCACGGATCTGTCACCGCTTT
GCACCTCTCCGAGCCCTCGGGGGCCAAAGCAAAAGCGAAAGCGATGTACACTAGTTTACTCCCTATCAGT
GATAGAGAACGTATATCCAGTTTACTCCCTATCAGTGATAGAGAACGTATGGAGACCGACACCCTGCTGC
TGTGGGTGCTGCTGCTGTGGGTGCCCGGCAGCACCGGCGTGAGCAAGGGCGAGGAGCTGTTCACCGGGGT
GGTGCCCATCCTGGTCGAGCTGGACGGCGACGTAAACGGCCACAAGTTCAGCGTGTCCGGCGAGGGCGAG
GGCGATGCCACCTACGGCAAGCTGACCCTGAAGCTCATCTGCACCACCGGCAAGCTGCCCGTGCCCTGGC
CCACCCTCGTGACCACCCTCGGCTACGGCCTGCAGTGCTTCGCCCGCTACCCCGACCACATGAAGCAGCA
CGACTTCTTCAAGTCCGCCATGCCCGAAGGCTACGTCCAGGAGCGCACCATCTTCTTCAAGGACGACGGC
AACTACAAGACCCGCGCCGAGGTGAAGTTCGAGGGCGACACCCTGGTGAACCGCATCGAGCTGAAGGGCA
TCGACTTCAAGGAGGACGGCAACATCCTGGGGCACAAGCTGGAGTACAACTACAACAGCCACAACGTCTA
TATCACCGCCGACAAGCAGAAGAACGGCATCAAGGCCAACTTCAAGATCCGCCACAACATCGAGGACGGC
GGCGTGCAGCTCGCCGACCACTACCAGCAGAACACCCCCATCGGCGACGGCCCCGTGCTGCTGCCCGACA
ACCACTACCTGAGCTACCAGTCCAAGCTGAGCAAAGACCCCAACGAGAAGCGCGATCACATGGTCCTGCT
GGAGTTCGTGACCGCCGCCGGGATCACTCTCGGCATGGACGAGCTCTACAAGTCCGGACTCAGATCTCGA
GCTGCTGCTGCAGTCCTGGTGCTGTTGGTGATTGTGATCATCTCACTTATTGTCCTGGTTGTCATTTGGT
GAATCTAGATAACTGATCATAATCAGCCATACCACATTTGTAGAGGTTTTACTTGCTTTAAAAAACCTCC
CACACGTACAAGTAAAGCGGCCGCGATCTACAATTCGATATCAAGCTTATCGATAATCAACCTCTGGATT
ACAAAATTTGTGAAAGATTGACTGGTATTCTTAACTATGTTGCTCCTTTTACGCTATGTGGATACGCTGC
TTTAATGCCTTTGTATCATGCTATTGCTTCCCGTATGGCTTTCATTTTCTCCTCCTTGTATAAATCCTGG
TTGCTGTCTCTTTATGAGGAGTTGTGGCCCGTTGTCAGGCAACGTGGCGTGGTGTGCACTGTGTTTGCTG
ACGCAACCCCCACTGGTTGGGGCATTGCCACCACCTGTCAGCTCCTTTCCGGGACTTTCGCTTTCCCCCT
CCCTATTGCCACGGCGGAACTCATCGCCGCCTGCCTTGCCCGCTGCTGGACAGGGGCTCGGCTGTTGGGC
ACTGACAATTCCGTGGTGTTGTCGGGGAAATCATCGTCCTTTCCTTGGCTGCTCGCCTGTGTTGCCACCT
GGATTCTGCGCGGGACGTCCTTCTGCTACGTCCCTTCGGCCCTCAATCCAGCGGACCTTCCTTCCCGCGG
CCTGCTGCCGGCTCTGCGGCCTCTTCCGCGTCTTCGCCTTCGCCCTCAGACGAGTCGGATCTCCCTTTGG
GCCGCCTCCCCGCATCGAGACCTAGAAAAACATGGAGCAATCACAAGTAGCAATACAGCAGCTACCAATG
CTGATTGTGCCTGGCTAGAAGCACAAGAGGAGGAGGAGGTGGGTTTTCCAGTCACACCTCAGGTACCTTT
AAGACCAATGACTTACAAGGCAGCTGTAGATCTTAGCCACTTTTTAAAAGAAAAGGGGGGACTGGAAGGG
CTAATTCACTCCCAACGAAGACAAGATATCCTTGATCTGTGGATCTACCACACACAAGGCTACTTCCCTG
ATTGGCAGAACTACACACCAGGGCCAGGGATCAGATATCCACTGACCTTTGGATGGTGCTACAAGCTAGT
ACCAGTTGAGCAAGAGAAGGTAGAAGAAGCCAATGAAGGAGAGAACACCCGCTTGTTACACCCTGTGAGC
CTGCATGGGATGGATGACCCGGAGAGAGAAGTATTAGAGTGGAGGTTTGACAGCCGCCTAGCATTTCATC
ACATGGCCCGAGAGCTGCATCCGGACTGTACTGGGTCTCTCTGGTTAGACCAGATCTGAGCCTGGGAGCT
CTCTGGCTAACTAGGGAACCCACTGCTTAAGCCTCAATAAAGCTTGCCTTGAGTGCTTCAAGTAGTGTGT
GCCCGTCTGTTGTGTGACTCTGGTAACTAGAGATCCCTCAGACCCTTTTAGTCAGTGTGGAAAATCTCTA
GCAGGGCCCGTTTAAACCCGCTGATCAGCCTCGACTGTGCCTTCTAGTTGCCAGCCATCTGTTGTTTGCC
CCTCCCCCGTGCCTTCCTTGACCCTGGAAGGTGCCACTCCCACTGTCCTTTCCTAATAAAATGAGGAAAT
TGCATCGCATTGTCTGAGTAGGTGTCATTCTATTCTGGGGGGTGGGGTGGGGCAGGACAGCAAGGGGGAG
GATTGGGAAGACAATAGCAGGCATGCTGGGGATGCGGTGGGCTCTATGGCTTCTGAGGCGGAAAGAACCA
GCTGGGGCTCTAGGGGGTATCCCC
[124 nt withheld, positions 5835-5958]
C
[91 nt withheld, positions 5960-6050]
A
[49 nt withheld, positions 6052-6100]
CCTTTGACGTTGGAGTCCACGTTCTTT
[37 nt withheld, positions 6128-6164]
ACCCTATCTCGGTCTATTCTTTTGATTTATAAGGGATTTTGCCGATTTCGGCCTATTGGTTAAAAAATGA
GCTGATTTAACAAAAATTTAACGCGAATTAATTCTGTGGAATGTGTGTCAGTTAGGGTGTGGAAAGTCCC
CAGGCTCCCCAGCAGGCAGAAGTATGCAAAGCATGCATCTCAATTAGTCAGCAACCAGGTGTGGAAAGTC
CCCAGGCTCCCCAGCAGGCAGAAGTATGCAAAGCATGCATCTCAATTAGTCAGCAACCATAGTCCCGCCC
CTAACTCCGCCCATCCCGCCCCTAACTCCGCCCAGTTCCGCCCATTCTCCGCCCCATGGCTGACTAATTT
TTTTTATTTATGCAGAGGCCGAGGCCGCCTCTGCCTCTGAGCTATTCCAGAAGTAGTGAGGAGGCTTTTT
TGGAGGCCTAGGCTTTTGCAAAAAGCTCCCGGGAGCTTGTATATCCATTTTCGGATCTGATCAGCACGTG
TTGACAATTAATCATCGGCATAGTATATCGGCATAGTATAATACGACAAGGTGAGGAACTAAACCATGGC
CAAGTTGACCAGTGCCGTTCCGGTGCTCACCGCGCGCGACGTCGCCGGAGCGGTCGAGTTCTGGACCGAC
CGGCTCGGGTTCTCCCGGGACTTCGTGGAGGACGACTTCGCCGGTGTGGTCCGGGACGACGTGACCCTGT
TCATCAGCGCGGTCCAGGACCAGGTGGTGCCGGACAACACCCTGGCCTGGGTGTGGGTGCGCGGCCTGGA
CGAGCTGTACGCCGAGTGGTCGGAGGTCGTGTCCACGAACTTCCGGGACGCCTCCGGGCCGGCCATGACC
GAGATCGGCGAGCAGCCGTGGGGGCGGGAGTTCGCCCTGCGCGACCCGGCCGGCAACTGCGTGCACTTCG
TGGCCGAGGAGCAGGACTGACACGTGCTACGAGATTTCGATTCCACCGCCGCCTTCTATGAAAGGTTGGG
CTTCGGAATCGTTTTCCGGGACGCCGGCTGGATGATCCTCCAGCGCGGGGATCTCATGCTGGAGTTCTTC
GCCCACCCCAACTTGTTTATTGCAGCTTATAATGGTTACAAATAAAGCAATAGCATCACAAATTTCACAA
ATAAAGCATTTTTTTCACTGCATTCTAGTTGTGGTTTGTCCAAACTCATCAATGTATCTTATCATGTCTG
TATACCGTCGACCTCTAGCTAGAGCTTGGCGTAATCATGGTCATAGCTGTTTCCTGTGTGAAATTGTTAT
CCGCTCACAATTCCACACAACATACGAGCCGGAAGCATAAAGTGTAAAGCCTGGGGTGCCTAATGAGTGA
GCTAACTCACATTAATTGCGTTGCGCTCACTGCCCGCTTTCCAGTCGGGAAACCTGTCGTGCCAGCTGCA
TTAATGAATCGGCCAACGCGCGGGGAGAGGCGGTTTGCGTATTGGGCGCTCTTCCGCTTCCTCGCTCACT
GACTCGCTGCGCTCGGTCGTTCGGCTGCGGCGAGCGGTATCAGCTCACTCAAAGGCGGTAATACGGTTAT
CCACAGAATCAGGGGATAACGCAGGAAAGAACATGTGAGCAAAAGGCCAGCAAAAGGCCAGGAACCGTAA
AAAGGCCGCGTTGCTGGCGTTTTTCCATAGGCTCCGCCCCCCTGACGAGCATCACAAAAATCGACGCTCA
AGTCAGAGGTGGCGAAACCCGACAGGACTATAAAGATACCAGGCGTTTCCCCCTGGAAGCTCCCTCGTGC
GCTCTCCTGTTCCGACCCTGCCGCTTACCGGATACCTGTCCGCCTTTCTCCCTTCGGGAAGCGTGGCGCT
TTCTCATAGCTCACGCTGTAGGTATCTCAGTTCGGTGTAGGTCGTTCGCTCCAAGCTGGGCTGTGTGCAC
GAACCCCCCGTTCAGCCCGACCGCTGCGCCTTATCCGGTAACTATCGTCTTGAGTCCAACCCGGTAAGAC
ACGACTTATCGCCACTGGCAGCAGCCACTGGTAACAGGATTAGCAGAGCGAGGTATGTAGGCGGTGCTAC
AGAGTTCTTGAAGTGGTGGCCTAACTACGGCTACACTAGAAGAACAGTATTTGGTATCTGCGCTCTGCTG
AAGCCAGTTACCTTCGGAAAAAGAGTTGGTAGCTCTTGATCCGGCAAACAAACCACCGCTGGTAGCGGTG
GTTTTTTTGTTTGCAAGCAGCAGATTACGCGCAGAAAAAAAGGATCTCAAGAAGATCCTTTGATCTTTTC
TACGGGGTCTGACGCTCAGTGGAACGAAAACTCACGTTAAGGGATTTTGGTCATGAGATTATCAAAAAGG
ATCTTCACCTAGATCCTTTTAAATTAAAAATGAAGTTTTAAATCAATCTAAAGTATATATGAGTAAACTT
GGTCTGACAGTTACCAATGCTTAATCAGTGAGGCACCTATCTCAGCGATCTGTCTATTTCGTTCATCCAT
AGTTGCCTGACTCCCCGTCGTGTAGATAACTACGATACGGGAGGGCTTACCATCTGGCCCCAGTGCTGCA
ATGATACCGCGAGACCCACGCTCACCGGCTCCAGATTTATCAGCAATAAACCAGCCAGCCGGAAGGGCCG
AGCGCAGAAGTGGTCCTGCAACTTTATCCGCCTCCATCCAGTCTATTAATTGTTGCCGGGAAGCTAGAGT
AAGTAGTTCGCCAGTTAATAGTTTGCGCAACGTTGTTGCCATTGCTACAGGCATCGTGGTGTCACGCTCG
TCGTTTGGTATGGCTTCATTCAGCTCCGGTTCCCAACGATCAAGGCGAGTTACATGATCCCCCATGTTGT
GCAAAAAAGCGGTTAGCTCCTTCGGTCCTCCGATCGTTGTCAGAAGTAAGTTGGCCGCAGTGTTATCACT
CATGGTTATGGCAGCACTGCATAATTCTCTTACTGTCATGCCATCCGTAAGATGCTTTTCTGTGACTGGT
GAGTACTCAACCAAGTCATTCTGAGAATAGTGTATGCGGCGACCGAGTTGCTCTTGCCCGGCGTCAATAC
GGGATAATACCGCGCCACATAGCAGAACTTTAAAAGTGCTCATCATTGGAAAACGTTCTTCGGGGCGAAA
ACTCTCAAGGATCTTACCGCTGTTGAGATCCAGTTCGATGTAACCCACTCGTGCACCCAACTGATCTTCA
GCATCTTTTACTTTCACCAGCGTTTCTGGGTGAGCAAAAACAGGAAGGCAAAATGCCGCAAAAAAGGGAA
TAAGGGCGACACGGAAATGTTGAATACTCATACTCTTCCTTTTTCAATATTATTGAAGCATTTATCAGGG
TTATTGTCTCATGAGCGGATACATATTTGAATGTATTTAGAAAAATAAACAAATAGGGGTTCCGCGCACA
TTTCCCCGAAAAGTGCCACCTGACGTCGACGGATCGGGAGATCTCCCGATCCCCTATGGTGCACTCTCAG
TACAATCTGCTCTGATGCCGCATAGTTAAGCCAGTATCTGCTCCCTGCTTGTGTGTTGGAGGTCGCTGAG
TAGTGCGCGAGCAAAATTTAAGCTACAACAAGGCAAGGCTTGACCGACAATTGCATGAAGAATCTGCTTA
GGGTTAGGCGTTTTGCGCTGCTTCGCGATGTACGGGCCAGATATACGCGTT
Features (pLannotate 1.2.2; 32 found; start..end, strand, type, name):
      1..380     +  enhancer       CMV enhancer: human cytomegalovirus immediate early enhancer
    381..580     +  promoter       CMV promoter: human cytomegalovirus (CMV) immediate early promoter
    598..778     +  LTR            5' LTR (truncated): truncated 5' long terminal repeat (LTR) from HIV-1
    825..950     +  misc_feature   HIV-1 Ψ: packaging signal of human immunodeficiency virus type 1
    934..1297    +  CDS            HIV-1 gag (fragment): gag protein from human immunodeficiency virus 1; gag
   1443..1676    +  misc_feature   RRE: The Rev response element (RRE) of HIV-1 allows for Rev-dependent mRNA export from the nucleus to the cytoplasm.
   2053..2153    +  CDS            Rev (fragment): human immunodeficiency virus 1 (HIV-1) Rev protein; rev; enhances nuclear export of unspliced and incompletely spliced viral mRNAs
   2203..2320    +  misc_feature   cPPT/CTS: central polypurine tract and central termination sequence of HIV-1
   3203..3271    +  promoter       tight TRE promoter (fragment): Tet-responsive promoter PTight, consisting of seven tet operator sequences followed by the minimal CMV promoter
   3269..3328    +  CDS            KV3A9_MOUSE (fragment): Experimental evidence at protein level: Swiss-Prot protein existence level 1. From Mus musculus (Mouse).
   3329..4042    +  CDS            mVenus: mVenus is a basic (constitutively fluorescent) yellow fluorescent protein published in 2006, derived from Aequorea victoria. It is reported to be a rapidly-maturing monomer with moderate acid sensitivity.
   4043..4063    +  misc_feature   MCS (fragment): multiple cloning site
   4232..4255    +  misc_feature   MCS (fragment): pBluescript multiple cloning site
   4255..4843    +  misc_feature   WPRE: woodchuck hepatitis virus posttranscriptional regulatory element
   4768..5346    +  CDS            nef (fragment): NEF_HV112 - Experimental evidence at protein level: Swiss-Prot protein existence level 1. Extracellular Nef protein targets CD4(+) T-lymphocytes for apoptosis by interacting with CXCR4 surface receptors. From Human immunodeficiency virus type 1 group M subtype B (isolate PCV12) (HIV-1).
   5353..5533    +  LTR            5' LTR (truncated): truncated 5' long terminal repeat (LTR) from HIV-1
   5565..5789    +  polyA_signal   bGH poly(A) signal: bovine growth hormone polyadenylation signal
   5793..5814    +  promoter       SV40 promoter (fragment): SV40 enhancer and early promoter
   5835..6263    +  rep_origin     f1 ori (sequence partly withheld): f1 bacteriophage origin of replication; arrow indicates direction of (+) strand synthesis
   6277..6606    +  promoter       SV40 promoter: SV40 enhancer and early promoter
   6654..6701    +  promoter       EM7 promoter: synthetic bacterial promoter&nbsp
   6720..7094    +  CDS            BleoR: antibiotic-binding protein; Sh ble from Streptoalloteichus hindustanus; confers resistance to bleomycin, phleomycin, and Zeocin™
   7104..7229    +  CDS            ble (fragment): BLE_KLEPN - Experimental evidence at protein level: Swiss-Prot protein existence level 1. Binding protein with a strong affinity to the bleomycin family of antibiotics. Binds to CL990; an antimitotic-antibiotic compound. From Klebsiella pneumoniae.
   7224..7345    +  polyA_signal   SV40 poly(A) signal: SV40 polyadenylation signal
   7418..7434    -  protein_bind   lac operator: The lac repressor binds to the lac operator to inhibit transcription in E. coli. This inhibition can be relieved by adding lactose or isopropyl-β-D-thiogalactopyranoside (IPTG). lac repressor encoded by lacI
   7442..7472    -  promoter       lac promoter: promoter for the E. coli lac operon
   7487..7508    -  protein_bind   CAP binding site: CAP binding activates transcription in the presence of cAMP. E. coli catabolite activator protein
   7521..7613    -  CDS            lacI (fragment): lac repressor; lacI; The lac repressor binds to the lac operator to inhibit transcription in E. coli. This inhibition can be relieved by adding lactose or isopropyl-β-D-thiogalactopyranoside (IPTG).
   7796..8384    -  rep_origin     ori: high-copy-number ColE1/pMB1/pBR322/pUC origin of replication
   8555..9415    -  CDS            AmpR: β-lactamase; bla; confers resistance to ampicillin, carbenicillin, and related antibiotics
   9416..9520    -  promoter       AmpR promoter: bla
   9579..9631    -  misc_feature   bom (fragment): basis of mobility region from pBR322
