[The description below was written by a language model from this plasmid's Addgene catalogue record and pLannotate feature annotations shown in this document.]
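Description:
FH1-MGT#1-mVenus is a lentiviral transfer plasmid built on the FUGW backbone that carries a synthetic, cell-state-responsive fluorescent reporter for mesenchymal glioblastoma. It is propagated in E. coli through a high-copy ColE1/pUC-type origin with ampicillin selection (AmpR). The backbone also carries an f1 origin and an SV40/EM7-driven BleoR cassette lying outside the viral region. The viral genome is arranged in the usual way. A CMV enhancer/promoter fused to a truncated HIV-1 5' LTR drives genomic RNA production in packaging cells. It is followed by the Ψ packaging signal with a gag fragment, the RRE for Rev-dependent nuclear export, and the cPPT/CTS. A WPRE follows the payload to boost transcript expression, and the genome ends in a truncated 3' LTR backed by a bGH polyadenylation signal.

The payload, MGT#1-mVenus, sits between the cPPT and the WPRE. According to the depositor, genes specific to the mesenchymal glioblastoma subtype were annotated from TCGA datasets, and their human cis-regulatory elements were assembled into a synthetic reporter locus. This regulatory stretch corresponds to a largely unannotated region of the feature tables. It ends in a short match to the minimal CMV promoter portion of a Tet-responsive promoter, which probably serves as the core promoter. Immediately upstream of, and contiguous with, the mVenus coding sequence is a short fragment matching a mouse immunoglobulin kappa variable-region protein; the record does not explain its role. mVenus is a monomeric yellow fluorescent protein, and its output is meant to report mesenchymal transcriptional identity in transduced cells, allowing genetic tracing of that state. The two sequence records (9,785 and 9,806 nt) differ in start position and slightly in length but show essentially the same features.
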