Addgene plasmid #164094: FH1-MGT#1-mVenus
Purpose: Fluorescent reporter for genetic tracing of mesenchymal Glioblastoma cell-state.
Depositing lab: Gaetano Gargiulo. Depositing organization: Max-Delbrueck-Centrum fuer Molekulare Medizin (MDC). Publication: Phenotypic Mapping of Pathologic Cross-Talk between Glioblastoma and Innate Immune Cells by Synthetic Genetic Tracing. Schmitt MJ, Company C, Dramaretska Y, Barozzi I, Gohrig A, Kertalli S, Grossmann M, Naumann H, Sanchez-Bailon MP, Hulsman D, Glass R, Squatrito M, Serresi M, Gargiulo G. Cancer Discov. 2021 Mar;11(3):754-777. doi: 10.1158/2159-8290.CD-20-0219. Epub 2020 Dec 23. PubMed 33361384.
Backbone
  Vector backbone: FUGW
  Backbone manufacturer: David Baltimore (Addgene plasmid # 14883)
  Backbone size w/o insert (bp): 7956
  Vector type: Lentiviral, Synthetic Biology
Growth in bacteria
  Bacterial resistance: Ampicillin, 100 μg/mL
  Growth temperature: 37°C
  Growth strain: NEB Stable
  Copy number: High Copy
Gene/Insert
  Gene/Insert name: MGT#1-mVenus
  Species: H. sapiens (human)
  Insert size (bp): 1696
  Cloning method: Restriction Enzyme; 5′ cloning site PacI (unknown if destroyed); 3′ cloning site BsrGI (unknown if destroyed)
Terms and licenses: Academic/Nonprofit Terms; Industry Terms: Not Available to Industry
Depositor comments: From TCGA datasets, we annotated the genes specific to mesenchymal glioblastoma-subtype and identified corresponding cis-regulatory elements to generate synthetic reporters to trace subtype identity.
How to cite: FH1-MGT#1-mVenus was a gift from Gaetano Gargiulo (Addgene plasmid # 164094 ; http://n2t.net/addgene:164094 ; RRID:Addgene_164094)
