>Addgene plasmid #164094 | FH1-MGT#1-mVenus | depositor partial sequence | sequence record 318395 | MGT#1
ATATTTATTTTTAGGACCAGAAAGTTAAAGTGAATTGGATTTGATCCATTTTCTGAAAGGCTGGCAAGAA
TTCTTGACATTGCACAGGAATTTCCATGTCAGCATGTTCTCACATGTATGATCTAATTTAGAGATTATTT
TGGGGGGCGGGGGTTGAGGAAATGGCATGACTCAGAGTTTAAAAGCCCCAAATCTTAGCTGTGCCTGTGT
AGCTTTACCACATAACCCATTGATAACTTAGTTGTGCAACCATCACCACCATCTGTTTTCAGAACTCTTT
TCATTTTGCGAAACTGAAACCCGTTAAGCACTGATTTCCCACTCTCCCTCCTCCCAGCCCATAGCAAACC
ACCATCCCACCAGCACTTTCATTTCGCAAATGGCAAAACTGAAGCCGATATTGTGGTTGTGACTTATCCC
AAAGTAATATACACATAAACCTCTATGGATGAGGAAAAAGACAGAGGGAAACTAAAAATTCAAAAGAACA
AATTTGACTCACAGATTTGCTGACTCATAGTTGTGACACTTCCTGGCTCAGGAAGTTGAATTTCATTAAG
CCTTTGTGGTTTGGGGCTCTGCTGTGCTTTGACAGCTCTGATCTCCTCCCTTCCGGCTGGGCTGTCTGGG
GCGCTCTAAAATGAGTGTTGATTTAATGCACTGCCTTCGCACCCGTGCTGGTGCGTCCCGGGGACAGGGG
TGGCTGTGCGGTGCCGCGGCGGCCGGCGGGGCTCCTTCCCCAGCAGGGGTGGGGACGCTGAGTCACGGAT
CTGTCACCGCTTTGCACCTCTCCGAGCCCTCGGGGGCCAAAGCAAAAGCGAAAGCGA
